Addgene plasmid #118735: pBOB-Septin 2 -tdTomato
Purpose: To express Septin 2 tagged with tdTomato on C-terminus
Depositing lab: John Cooper. Depositing organization: Washington University in Saint Louis.
Backbone
  Vector backbone: pCSC-SP-PW-tdTomato
  Vector type: Lentiviral
Growth in bacteria
  Bacterial resistance: Ampicillin, 100 μg/mL
  Growth temperature: 37°C
  Growth strain: NEB Stable
  Copy number: High Copy
Gene/Insert
  Gene/Insert name: Septin 2
  Species: H. sapiens (human)
  Entrez Gene: SEPTIN2 (a.k.a. DIFF6, NEDD-5, NEDD5, Pnutl3, SEPT2, hNedd5)
  Promoter: CMV
  Tag / fusion protein: tdTomato (C terminal on insert)
  Cloning method: Restriction Enzyme; 5′ cloning site Xba I (unknown if destroyed); 3′ cloning site Age I (unknown if destroyed)
Terms and licenses: Academic/Nonprofit Terms; Industry Terms: Not Available to Industry
How to cite: pBOB-Septin 2 -tdTomato was a gift from John Cooper (Addgene plasmid # 118735 ; http://n2t.net/addgene:118735 ; RRID:Addgene_118735)
