[The description below was written by a language model from this plasmid's Addgene catalogue record and pLannotate feature annotations shown in this document.]
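Description:
pBOB-Septin 2 -tdTomato is an HIV-1-based lentiviral transfer plasmid, about 11 kb in size, built on the pCSC-SP-PW-tdTomato backbone to express human Septin 2 (SEPTIN2) fused at its C-terminus to the red fluorescent protein tdTomato. It is maintained in E. coli through a high-copy ColE1/pUC-type origin with ampicillin resistance (AmpR). The record lists a recombination-tolerant strain for propagation, which is common for plasmids that carry repeated LTR sequences. An f1 origin is also annotated. So is an SV40/EM7-driven BleoR cassette, but this lies outside the LTR-flanked region and would therefore not be carried into the packaged viral genome.

The viral genome is transcribed from a chimeric 5′ end in which a CMV enhancer/promoter sits upstream of a truncated HIV-1 5′ LTR, an arrangement typical of Tat-independent, third-generation-style vectors. This is followed by the Ψ packaging signal with a partial gag sequence, the RRE for Rev-dependent nuclear export of the unspliced genome, and the cPPT/CTS, which aids nuclear import of the reverse-transcribed DNA. An internal CMV enhancer/promoter then drives the SEPTIN2 coding sequence, which was inserted between XbaI and AgeI sites immediately upstream of tdTomato. A WPRE follows to enhance transcript stability and expression, then the 3′ LTR sequences and a bGH polyadenylation signal.

Because Septin 2 is a filament-forming cytoskeletal GTPase, the fusion is suited to transient expression or stable lentiviral transduction of mammalian cells for fluorescence imaging of septin localization and dynamics. Virus production requires packaging and envelope functions supplied in trans.
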