Features (pLannotate 1.2.2; 33 found; start..end, strand, type, name):
    170..270     +  CDS            Rev (fragment): human immunodeficiency virus 1 (HIV-1) Rev protein; rev; enhances nuclear export of unspliced and incompletely spliced viral mRNAs
    274..390     +  misc_feature   cPPT/CTS: central polypurine tract and central termination sequence of HIV-1
    413..716     +  enhancer       CMV enhancer: human cytomegalovirus immediate early enhancer
    717..920     +  promoter       CMV promoter: human cytomegalovirus (CMV) immediate early promoter
    997..2079    +  CDS            SEPTIN2: SEPT2_HUMAN - Also known as DIFF6, KIAA0158, NEDD5, SEPT2. Experimental evidence at protein level: Swiss-Prot protein existence level 1. Filament-forming cytoskeletal GTPase. Forms a filamentous structure with SEPTIN12, SEPTIN6, SEPTIN2 and probably SEPTIN4 at the sperm annulus which is required for the structural integrity and motility of the sperm tail during postmeiotic differentiation (PubMed:25588830). Required for normal organization of the actin cytoskeleton. Plays a role in the biogenesis of polarized columnar- shaped epithelium by maintaining polyglutamylated microtubules, thus facili
   2095..3525    +  CDS            tdTomato: tandem dimeric (pseudo-monomeric) derivative of DsRed (Shaner et al., 2004) mammalian codon-optimized
   3533..3658    +  CDS            nef (fragment): NEF_HV1Z2 - Experimental evidence at protein level: Swiss-Prot protein existence level 1. Extracellular Nef protein targets CD4(+) T-lymphocytes for apoptosis by interacting with CXCR4 surface receptors. From Human immunodeficiency virus type 1 group M subtype D (isolate Z2/CDC-Z34) (HIV-1).
   3661..4249    +  misc_feature   WPRE: woodchuck hepatitis virus posttranscriptional regulatory element
   4266..4334    +  CDS            nef (fragment): NEF_HV1Z2 - Experimental evidence at protein level: Swiss-Prot protein existence level 1. Extracellular Nef protein targets CD4(+) T-lymphocytes for apoptosis by interacting with CXCR4 surface receptors. From Human immunodeficiency virus type 1 group M subtype D (isolate Z2/CDC-Z34) (HIV-1).
   4336..4648    +  LTR            5' LTR (fragment): 5' long terminal repeat (LTR) from HIV-1
   4656..4836    +  LTR            5' LTR (truncated): truncated 5' long terminal repeat (LTR) from HIV-1
   4868..5092    +  polyA_signal   bGH poly(A) signal: bovine growth hormone polyadenylation signal
   5096..5117    +  promoter       SV40 promoter (fragment): SV40 enhancer and early promoter
   5138..5566    +  rep_origin     f1 ori (sequence partly withheld): f1 bacteriophage origin of replication; arrow indicates direction of (+) strand synthesis
   5580..5909    +  promoter       SV40 promoter: SV40 enhancer and early promoter
   5957..6004    +  promoter       EM7 promoter: synthetic bacterial promoter&nbsp
   6023..6397    +  CDS            BleoR: antibiotic-binding protein; Sh ble from Streptoalloteichus hindustanus; confers resistance to bleomycin, phleomycin, and Zeocin™
   6407..6532    +  CDS            ble (fragment): BLE_KLEPN - Experimental evidence at protein level: Swiss-Prot protein existence level 1. Binding protein with a strong affinity to the bleomycin family of antibiotics. Binds to CL990; an antimitotic-antibiotic compound. From Klebsiella pneumoniae.
   6527..6648    +  polyA_signal   SV40 poly(A) signal: SV40 polyadenylation signal
   6719..6741    -  protein_bind   lac operator (fragment): The lac repressor binds to the lac operator to inhibit transcription in E. coli. This inhibition can be relieved by adding lactose or isopropyl-β-D-thiogalactopyranoside (IPTG). lac repressor encoded by lacI
   6745..6775    -  promoter       lac promoter: promoter for the E. coli lac operon
   6790..6811    -  protein_bind   CAP binding site: CAP binding activates transcription in the presence of cAMP. E. coli catabolite activator protein
   6824..6916    -  CDS            lacI (fragment): lac repressor; lacI; The lac repressor binds to the lac operator to inhibit transcription in E. coli. This inhibition can be relieved by adding lactose or isopropyl-β-D-thiogalactopyranoside (IPTG).
   7099..7687    -  rep_origin     ori: high-copy-number ColE1/pMB1/pBR322/pUC origin of replication
   7858..8718    -  CDS            AmpR: β-lactamase; bla; confers resistance to ampicillin, carbenicillin, and related antibiotics
   8719..8823    -  promoter       AmpR promoter: bla
   8882..8934    -  misc_feature   bom (fragment): basis of mobility region from pBR322
   9089..9468    +  enhancer       CMV enhancer: human cytomegalovirus immediate early enhancer
   9469..9668    +  promoter       CMV promoter: human cytomegalovirus (CMV) immediate early promoter
   9686..9866    +  LTR            5' LTR (truncated): truncated 5' long terminal repeat (LTR) from HIV-1
   9913..10038   +  misc_feature   HIV-1 Ψ: packaging signal of human immunodeficiency virus type 1
  10022..10360   +  CDS            HIV-1 gag (fragment): gag protein from human immunodeficiency virus 1; gag
  10531..10764   +  misc_feature   RRE: The Rev response element (RRE) of HIV-1 allows for Rev-dependent mRNA export from the nucleus to the cytoplasm.
>Addgene plasmid #118735 | pBOB-Septin 2 -tdTomato | addgene full sequence | sequence record 229277 | Addgene NGS Result
ATTAGATAAATGGGCAAGTTTGTGGAATTGGTTTAACATAACAAATTGGCTGTGGTATATAAAATTATTC
ATAATGATAGTAGGAGGCTTGGTAGGTTTAAGAATAGTTTTTGCTGTACTTTCTATAGTGAATAGAGTTA
GGCAGGGATATTCACCATTATCGTTTCAGACCCACCTCCCAACCCCGAGGGGACCCGACAGGCCCGAAGG
AATAGAAGAAGAAGGTGGAGAGAGAGACAGAGACAGATCCATTCGATTAGTGAACGGATCAACTTTTAAA
AGAAAAGGGGGGATTGGGGGGTACAGTGCAGGGGAAAGAATAGTAGACATAATAGCAACAGACATACAAA
CTAAAGAATTACAAAAACAAATTACAAAATTCAAAATTTTATCGATAAGCTTGGGAGTTCCGCGTTACAT
AACTTACGGTAAATGGCCCGCCTGGCTGACCGCCCAACGACCCCCGCCCATTGACGTCAATAATGACGTA
TGTTCCCATAGTAACGCCAATAGGGACTTTCCATTGACGTCAATGGGTGGAGTATTTACGGTAAACTGCC
CACTTGGCAGTACATCAAGTGTATCATATGCCAAGTACGCCCCCTATTGACGTCAATGACGGTAAATGGC
CCGCCTGGCATTATGCCCAGTACATGACCTTATGGGACTTTCCTACTTGGCAGTACATCTACGTATTAGT
CATCGCTATTACCATGGTGATGCGGTTTTGGCAGTACATCAATGGGCGTGGATAGCGGTTTGACTCACGG
GGATTTCCAAGTCTCCACCCCATTGACGTCAATGGGAGTTTGTTTTGGCACCAAAATCAACGGGACTTTC
CAAAATGTCGTAACAACTCCGCCCCATTGACGCAAATGGGCGGTAGGCGTGTACGGTGGGAGGTCTATAT
AAGCAGAGCTCGTTTAGTGAACCGTCAGATCGCCTGGAGACGCCATCCACGCTGTTTTGACCTCCATAGA
AGACACCGACTCTAGAATGTCTAAGCAACAGCCAACTCAGTTTATAAATCCAGAAACACCTGGCTATGTT
GGATTTGCAAACCTCCCCAATCAAGTTCACCGAAAATCAGTGAAAAAAGGTTTTGAGTTCACACTGATGG
TGGTCGGTGAATCAGGTCTAGGAAAATCGACTCTCATAAACAGCCTATTCCTAACTGATCTGTACCCAGA
AAGAGTCATACCTGGAGCAGCAGAAAAAATTGAAAGAACTGTCCAGATTGAGGCTTCAACTGTTGAAATT
GAAGAGCGAGGGGTCAAGCTACGCCTGACAGTGGTAGATACCCCTGGCTATGGTGACGCTATCAACTGCA
GAGATTGTTTTAAGACAATTATCTCCTATATTGATGAGCAATTTGAGAGGTACCTGCATGACGAGAGCGG
CTTGAACAGGCGGCACATCATTGATAATAGGGTGCATTGTTGCTTTTACTTTATTTCACCTTTTGGACAT
GGACTTAAGCCCTTAGATGTGGCGTTTATGAAGGCAATACACAACAAGGTGAATATTGTGCCTGTCATTG
CAAAAGCTGACACTCTCACCCTGAAGGAACGGGAGCGGCTGAAGAAAAGGATTCTGGATGAAATTGAAGA
ACATAACATCAAAATCTATCACTTACCTGATGCAGAATCAGATGAAGATGAAGATTTTAAAGAGCAGACT
AGACTTCTCAAGGCTAGCATCCCATTCTCTGTGGTTGGATCCAATCAGTTGATTGAAGCCAAAGGAAAGA
AGGTCAGAGGCCGCCTCTACCCCTGGGGTGTTGTGGAAGTGGAGAACCCAGAGCACAATGACTTTCTGAA
GCTGAGAACCATGCTCATCACCCACATGCAGGATCTCCAGGAGGTGACCCAGGACCTTCATTATGAAAAC
TTCCGTTCTGAGAGACTCAAGAGAGGCGGCAGGAAAGTGGAGAATGAGGACATGAATAAAGACCAGATCT
TGCTGGAAAAAGAAGCTGAGCTCCGCCGCATGCAAGAGATGATTGCAAGGATGCAGGCGCAGATGCAGAT
GCAGATGCAGGGCGGGGATGGCGATGGCGGGGCTCTCGGGCACCACGTGGGACCGGTCGCCACCATGGTG
AGCAAGGGCGAGGAGGTCATCAAAGAGTTCATGCGCTTCAAGGTGCGCATGGAGGGCTCCATGAACGGCC
ACGAGTTCGAGATCGAGGGCGAGGGCGAGGGCCGCCCCTACGAGGGCACCCAGACCGCCAAGCTGAAGGT
GACCAAGGGCGGCCCCCTGCCCTTCGCCTGGGACATCCTGTCCCCCCAGTTCATGTACGGCTCCAAGGCG
TACGTGAAGCACCCCGCCGACATCCCCGATTACAAGAAGCTGTCCTTCCCCGAGGGCTTCAAGTGGGAGC
GCGTGATGAACTTCGAGGACGGCGGTCTGGTGACCGTGACCCAGGACTCCTCCCTGCAGGACGGCACGCT
GATCTACAAGGTGAAGATGCGCGGCACCAACTTCCCCCCCGACGGCCCCGTAATGCAGAAGAAGACCATG
GGCTGGGAGGCCTCCACCGAGCGCCTGTACCCCCGCGACGGCGTGCTGAAGGGCGAGATCCACCAGGCCC
TGAAGCTGAAGGACGGCGGCCACTACCTGGTGGAGTTCAAGACCATCTACATGGCCAAGAAGCCCGTGCA
ACTGCCCGGCTACTACTACGTGGACACCAAGCTGGACATCACCTCCCACAACGAGGACTACACCATCGTG
GAACAGTACGAGCGCTCCGAGGGCCGCCACCACCTGTTCCTGGGGCATGGCACCGGCAGCACCGGCAGCG
GCAGCTCCGGCACCGCCTCCTCCGAGGACAACAACATGGCCGTCATCAAAGAGTTCATGCGCTTCAAGGT
GCGCATGGAGGGCTCCATGAACGGCCACGAGTTCGAGATCGAGGGCGAGGGCGAGGGCCGCCCCTACGAG
GGCACCCAGACCGCCAAGCTGAAGGTGACCAAGGGCGGCCCCCTGCCCTTCGCCTGGGACATCCTGTCCC
CCCAGTTCATGTACGGCTCCAAGGCGTACGTGAAGCACCCCGCCGACATCCCCGATTACAAGAAGCTGTC
CTTCCCCGAGGGCTTCAAGTGGGAGCGCGTGATGAACTTCGAGGACGGCGGTCTGGTGACCGTGACCCAG
GACTCCTCCCTGCAGGACGGCACGCTGATCTACAAGGTGAAGATGCGCGGCACCAACTTCCCCCCCGACG
GCCCCGTAATGCAGAAGAAGACCATGGGCTGGGAGGCCTCCACCGAGCGCCTGTACCCCCGCGACGGCGT
GCTGAAGGGCGAGATCCACCAGGCCCTGAAGCTGAAGGACGGCGGCCACTACCTGGTGGAGTTCAAGACC
ATCTACATGGCCAAGAAGCCCGTGCAACTGCCCGGCTACTACTACGTGGACACCAAGCTGGACATCACCT
CCCACAACGAGGACTACACCATCGTGGAACAGTACGAGCGCTCCGAGGGCCGCCACCACCTGTTCCTGTA
CGGCATGGACGAGCTGTACAAGTAGAGCGGCCGCGTCGAGTTTAAACCTGGAAAAACATGGAGCAATCAC
AAGTAGCAATACAGCAGCTACCAATGCTGATTGTGCCTGGCTAGAAGCACAAGAGGAGGAGGAGGTGGGT
TTTCCAGTCACACCTCAGACAATCAACCTCTGGATTACAAAATTTGTGAAAGATTGACTGGTATTCTTAA
CTATGTTGCTCCTTTTACGCTATGTGGATACGCTGCTTTAATGCCTTTGTATCATGCTATTGCTTCCCGT
ATGGCTTTCATTTTCTCCTCCTTGTATAAATCCTGGTTGCTGTCTCTTTATGAGGAGTTGTGGCCCGTTG
TCAGGCAACGTGGCGTGGTGTGCACTGTGTTTGCTGACGCAACCCCCACTGGTTGGGGCATTGCCACCAC
CTGTCAGCTCCTTTCCGGGACTTTCGCTTTCCCCCTCCCTATTGCCACGGCGGAACTCATCGCCGCCTGC
CTTGCCCGCTGCTGGACAGGGGCTCGGCTGTTGGGCACTGACAATTCCGTGGTGTTGTCGGGGAAGCTGA
CGTCCTTTCCATGGCTGCTCGCCTGTGTTGCCACCTGGATTCTGCGCGGGACGTCCTTCTGCTACGTCCC
TTCGGCCCTCAATCCAGCGGACCTTCCTTCCCGCGGCCTGCTGCCGGCTCTGCGGCCTCTTCCGCGTCTT
CGCCTTCGCCCTCAGACGAGTCGGATCTCCCTTTGGGCCGCCTCCCCGCCTGGAATTCGAGCTCGGTACC
TTTAAGACCAATGACTTACAAGGCAGCTGTAGATCTTAGCCACTTTTTAAAAGAAAAGGGGGGACTGGAA
GGGCTAATTCACTCCCAACGAAGACAAGATATCCTTGATCTGTGGATCTACCACACACAAGGCTACTTCC
CTGATTGGCAGAACTACACACCAGGGCCAGGGATCAGATATCCACTGACCTTTGGATGGTGCTACAAGCT
AGTACCAGTTGAGCAAGAGAAGGTAGAAGAAGCCAATGAAGGAGAGAACACCCGCTTGTTACACCCTGTG
AGCCTGCATGGGATGGATGACCCGGAGAGAGAAGTATTAGAGTGGAGGTTTGACAGCCGCCTAGCATTTC
ATCACATGGCCCGAGAGCTGCATCCGGACTGTACTGGGTCTCTCTGGTTAGACCAGATCTGAGCCTGGGA
GCTCTCTGGCTAACTAGGGAACCCACTGCTTAAGCCTCAATAAAGCTTGCCTTGAGTGCTTCAAGTAGTG
TGTGCCCGTCTGTTGTGTGACTCTGGTAACTAGAGATCCCTCAGACCCTTTTAGTCAGTGTGGAAAATCT
CTAGCAGGGCCGCTTTAAACCCGCTGATCAGCCTCGACTGTGCCTTCTAGTTGCCAGCCATCTGTTGTTT
GCCCCTCCCCCGTGCCTTCCTTGACCCTGGAAGGTGCCACTCCCACTGTCCTTTCCTAATAAAATGAGGA
AATTGCATCGCATTGTCTGAGTAGGTGTCATTCTATTCTGGGGGGTGGGGTGGGGCAGGACAGCAAGGGG
GAGGATTGGGAAGACAATAGCAGGCATGCTGGGGATGCGGTGGGCTCTATGGCTTCTGAGGCGGAAAGAA
CCAGCTGGGGCTCTAGGGGGTATCCCC
[124 nt withheld, positions 5138-5261]
C
[91 nt withheld, positions 5263-5353]
A
[49 nt withheld, positions 5355-5403]
CCTTTGACGTTGGAGTCCACGTTCTTT
[37 nt withheld, positions 5431-5467]
ACCCTATCTCGGTCTATTCTTTTGATTTATAAGGGATTTTGCCGATTTCGGCCTATTGGTTAAAAAATGA
GCTGATTTAACAAAAATTTAACGCGAATTAATTCTGTGGAATGTGTGTCAGTTAGGGTGTGGAAAGTCCC
CAGGCTCCCCAGCAGGCAGAAGTATGCAAAGCATGCATCTCAATTAGTCAGCAACCAGGTGTGGAAAGTC
CCCAGGCTCCCCAGCAGGCAGAAGTATGCAAAGCATGCATCTCAATTAGTCAGCAACCATAGTCCCGCCC
CTAACTCCGCCCATCCCGCCCCTAACTCCGCCCAGTTCCGCCCATTCTCCGCCCCATGGCTGACTAATTT
TTTTTATTTATGCAGAGGCCGAGGCCGCCTCTGCCTCTGAGCTATTCCAGAAGTAGTGAGGAGGCTTTTT
TGGAGGCCTAGGCTTTTGCAAAAAGCTCCCGGGAGCTTGTATATCCATTTTCGGATCTGATCAGCACGTG
TTGACAATTAATCATCGGCATAGTATATCGGCATAGTATAATACGACAAGGTGAGGAACTAAACCATGGC
CAAGTTGACCAGTGCCGTTCCGGTGCTCACCGCGCGCGACGTCGCCGGAGCGGTCGAGTTCTGGACCGAC
CGGCTCGGGTTCTCCCGGGACTTCGTGGAGGACGACTTCGCCGGTGTGGTCCGGGACGACGTGACCCTGT
TCATCAGCGCGGTCCAGGACCAGGTGGTGCCGGACAACACCCTGGCCTGGGTGTGGGTGCGCGGCCTGGA
CGAGCTGTACGCCGAGTGGTCGGAGGTCGTGTCCACGAACTTCCGGGACGCCTCCGGGCCGGCCATGACC
GAGATCGGCGAGCAGCCGTGGGGGCGGGAGTTCGCCCTGCGCGACCCGGCCGGCAACTGCGTGCACTTCG
TGGCCGAGGAGCAGGACTGACACGTGCTACGAGATTTCGATTCCACCGCCGCCTTCTATGAAAGGTTGGG
CTTCGGAATCGTTTTCCGGGACGCCGGCTGGATGATCCTCCAGCGCGGGGATCTCATGCTGGAGTTCTTC
GCCCACCCCAACTTGTTTATTGCAGCTTATAATGGTTACAAATAAAGCAATAGCATCACAAATTTCACAA
ATAAAGCATTTTTTTCACTGCATTCTAGTTGTGGTTTGTCCAAACTCATCAATGTATCTTATCATGTCTG
TATACCGTCGACCTCTAGCTAGAGCTTGGCGTAATCATGGTCATAGCTGTTTCCTGTGTGAAATTGTTAT
CCGCTCACAATTCCACACAACATACGAGCCGGAAGCATAAAGTGTAAAGCCTGGGGTGCCTAATGAGTGA
GCTAACTCACATTAATTGCGTTGCGCTCACTGCCCGCTTTCCAGTCGGGAAACCTGTCGTGCCAGCTGCA
TTAATGAATCGGCCAACGCGCGGGGAGAGGCGGTTTGCGTATTGGGCGCTCTTCCGCTTCCTCGCTCACT
GACTCGCTGCGCTCGGTCGTTCGGCTGCGGCGAGCGGTATCAGCTCACTCAAAGGCGGTAATACGGTTAT
CCACAGAATCAGGGGATAACGCAGGAAAGAACATGTGAGCAAAAGGCCAGCAAAAGGCCAGGAACCGTAA
AAAGGCCGCGTTGCTGGCGTTTTTCCATAGGCTCCGCCCCCCTGACGAGCATCACAAAAATCGACGCTCA
AGTCAGAGGTGGCGAAACCCGACAGGACTATAAAGATACCAGGCGTTTCCCCCTGGAAGCTCCCTCGTGC
GCTCTCCTGTTCCGACCCTGCCGCTTACCGGATACCTGTCCGCCTTTCTCCCTTCGGGAAGCGTGGCGCT
TTCTCATAGCTCACGCTGTAGGTATCTCAGTTCGGTGTAGGTCGTTCGCTCCAAGCTGGGCTGTGTGCAC
GAACCCCCCGTTCAGCCCGACCGCTGCGCCTTATCCGGTAACTATCGTCTTGAGTCCAACCCGGTAAGAC
ACGACTTATCGCCACTGGCAGCAGCCACTGGTAACAGGATTAGCAGAGCGAGGTATGTAGGCGGTGCTAC
AGAGTTCTTGAAGTGGTGGCCTAACTACGGCTACACTAGAAGAACAGTATTTGGTATCTGCGCTCTGCTG
AAGCCAGTTACCTTCGGAAAAAGAGTTGGTAGCTCTTGATCCGGCAAACAAACCACCGCTGGTAGCGGTG
GTTTTTTTGTTTGCAAGCAGCAGATTACGCGCAGAAAAAAAGGATCTCAAGAAGATCCTTTGATCTTTTC
TACGGGGTCTGACGCTCAGTGGAACGAAAACTCACGTTAAGGGATTTTGGTCATGAGATTATCAAAAAGG
ATCTTCACCTAGATCCTTTTAAATTAAAAATGAAGTTTTAAATCAATCTAAAGTATATATGAGTAAACTT
GGTCTGACAGTTACCAATGCTTAATCAGTGAGGCACCTATCTCAGCGATCTGTCTATTTCGTTCATCCAT
AGTTGCCTGACTCCCCGTCGTGTAGATAACTACGATACGGGAGGGCTTACCATCTGGCCCCAGTGCTGCA
ATGATACCGCGAGACCCACGCTCACCGGCTCCAGATTTATCAGCAATAAACCAGCCAGCCGGAAGGGCCG
AGCGCAGAAGTGGTCCTGCAACTTTATCCGCCTCCATCCAGTCTATTAATTGTTGCCGGGAAGCTAGAGT
AAGTAGTTCGCCAGTTAATAGTTTGCGCAACGTTGTTGCCATTGCTACAGGCATCGTGGTGTCACGCTCG
TCGTTTGGTATGGCTTCATTCAGCTCCGGTTCCCAACGATCAAGGCGAGTTACATGATCCCCCATGTTGT
GCAAAAAAGCGGTTAGCTCCTTCGGTCCTCCGATCGTTGTCAGAAGTAAGTTGGCCGCAGTGTTATCACT
CATGGTTATGGCAGCACTGCATAATTCTCTTACTGTCATGCCATCCGTAAGATGCTTTTCTGTGACTGGT
GAGTACTCAACCAAGTCATTCTGAGAATAGTGTATGCGGCGACCGAGTTGCTCTTGCCCGGCGTCAATAC
GGGATAATACCGCGCCACATAGCAGAACTTTAAAAGTGCTCATCATTGGAAAACGTTCTTCGGGGCGAAA
ACTCTCAAGGATCTTACCGCTGTTGAGATCCAGTTCGATGTAACCCACTCGTGCACCCAACTGATCTTCA
GCATCTTTTACTTTCACCAGCGTTTCTGGGTGAGCAAAAACAGGAAGGCAAAATGCCGCAAAAAAGGGAA
TAAGGGCGACACGGAAATGTTGAATACTCATACTCTTCCTTTTTCAATATTATTGAAGCATTTATCAGGG
TTATTGTCTCATGAGCGGATACATATTTGAATGTATTTAGAAAAATAAACAAATAGGGGTTCCGCGCACA
TTTCCCCGAAAAGTGCCACCTGACGTCGACGGATCGGGAGATCTCCCGATCCCCTATGGTGCACTCTCAG
TACAATCTGCTCTGATGCCGCATAGTTAAGCCAGTATCTGCTCCCTGCTTGTGTGTTGGAGGTCGCTGAG
TAGTGCGCGAGCAAAATTTAAGCTACAACAAGGCAAGGCTTGACCGACAATTGCATGAAGAATCTGCTTA
GGGTTAGGCGTTTTGCGCTGCTTCGCGATGTACGGGCCAGATATACGCGTTGACATTGATTATTGACTAG
TTATTAATAGTAATCAATTACGGGGTCATTAGTTCATAGCCCATATATGGAGTTCCGCGTTACATAACTT
ACGGTAAATGGCCCGCCTGGCTGACCGCCCAACGACCCCCGCCCATTGACGTCAATAATGACGTATGTTC
CCATAGTAACGCCAATAGGGACTTTCCATTGACGTCAATGGGTGGAGTATTTACGGTAAACTGCCCACTT
GGCAGTACATCAAGTGTATCATATGCCAAGTACGCCCCCTATTGACGTCAATGACGGTAAATGGCCCGCC
TGGCATTATGCCCAGTACATGACCTTATGGGACTTTCCTACTTGGCAGTACATCTACGTATTAGTCATCG
CTATTACCATGGTGATGCGGTTTTGGCAGTACATCAATGGGCGTGGATAGCGGTTTGACTCACGGGGATT
TCCAAGTCTCCACCCCATTGACGTCAATGGGAGTTTGTTTTGGCACCAAAATCAACGGGACTTTCCAAAA
TGTCGTAACAACTCCGCCCCATTGACGCAAATGGGCGGTAGGCGTGTACGGTGGGAGGTCTATATAAGCA
GCGCGTTTTGCCTGTACTGGGTCTCTCTGGTTAGACCAGATCTGAGCCTGGGAGCTCTCTGGCTAACTAG
GGAACCCACTGCTTAAGCCTCAATAAAGCTTGCCTTGAGTGCTTCAAGTAGTGTGTGCCCGTCTGTTGTG
TGACTCTGGTAACTAGAGATCCCTCAGACCCTTTTAGTCAGTGTGGAAAATCTCTAGCAGTGGCGCCCGA
ACAGGGACTTGAAAGCGAAAGGGAAACCAGAGGAGCTCTCTCGACGCAGGACTCGGCTTGCTGAAGCGCG
CACGGCAAGAGGCGAGGGGCGGCGACTGGTGAGTACGCCAAAAATTTTGACTAGCGGAGGCTAGAAGGAG
AGAGATGGGTGCGAGAGCGTCAGTATTAAGCGGGGGAGAATTAGATCGCGATGGGAAAAAATTCGGTTAA
GGCCAGGGGGAAAGAAAAAATATAAATTAAAACATATAGTATGGGCAAGCAGGGAGCTAGAACGATTCGC
AGTTAATCCTGGCCTGTTAGAAACATCAGAAGGCTGTAGACAAATACTGGGACAGCTACAACCATCCCTT
CAGACAGGATCAGAAGAACTTAGATCATTATATAATACAGTAGCAACCCTCTATTGTGTGCATCAAAGGA
TAGAGATAAAAGACACCAAGGAAGCTTTAGACAAGATAGAGGAAGAGCAAAACAAAAGTAAGACCACCGC
ACAGCAAACGGCCGCTGATCTTCAGACCTGGAGGAGGAGATATGAGGGACAATTGGAGAAGTGAATTATA
TAAATATAAAGTAGTAAAAATTGAACCATTAGGAGTAGCACCCACCAAGGCAAAGAGAAGAGTGGTGCAG
AGAGAAAAAAGAGCAGTGGGAATAGGAGCTTTGTTCCTTGGGTTCTTGGGAGCAGCAGGAAGCACTATGG
GCGCAGCGTCAATGACGCTGACGGTACAGGCCAGACAATTATTGTCTGGTATAGTGCAGCAGCAGAACAA
TTTGCTGAGGGCTATTGAGGCGCAACAGCATCTGTTGCAACTCACAGTCTGGGGCATCAAGCAGCTCCAG
GCAAGAATCCTGGCTGTGGAAAGATACCTAAAGGATCAACAGCTCCTGGGGATTTGGGGTTGCTCTGGAA
AACTCATTTGCACCACTGCTGTGCCTTGGAATGCTAGTTGGAGTAATAAATCTCTGGAACAGATTTGGAA
TCACACGACCTGGATGGAGTGGGACAGAGAAATTAACAATTACACAAGCTTAATACACTCCTTAATTGAA
GAATCGCAAAACCAGCAAGAAAAGAATGAACAAGAATTATTGGA
